Addgene plasmid #148733: pnEA-NpG-HsNot9_19-285_AF
Purpose: Bacterial Expression of HsNot9_19-285
Depositing lab: Elisa Izaurralde. Depositing organization: Max Planck Institute for Developmental Biology. Publication: Drosophila Bag-of-marbles directly interacts with the CAF40 subunit of the CCR4-NOT complex to elicit repression of mRNA targets. Sgromo A, Raisch T, Backhaus C, Keskeny C, Alva V, Weichenrieder O, Izaurralde E. RNA. 2018 Mar;24(3):381-395. doi: 10.1261/rna.064584.117. Epub 2017 Dec 18. PubMed 29255063.
Backbone
  Vector backbone: Unknown
  Vector type: Bacterial Expression
Growth in bacteria
  Bacterial resistance: Ampicillin, 100 μg/mL
  Growth temperature: 37°C
  Growth strain: DH5alpha
  Copy number: Low Copy
Gene/Insert
  Gene/Insert name: HsNot9_19-285 (alt names: RCD1; CT129, RCD1+, CNOT9)
  Species: H. sapiens (human)
  Entrez Gene: CNOT9 (a.k.a. CAF40, CT129, RCD-1, RCD1, RQCD1)
  Cloning method: Unknown
Terms and licenses: Academic/Nonprofit Terms; Industry Terms: Not Available to Industry
Depositor comments: sequence based on NCBI:NM_005444.1. Plasmids from this collection were made available to the research community and donated after the lab closed. Please note that the sequence provided by the depositing laboratory may be theoretical/predicted or based on Sanger sequencing results. There may be discrepancies between sequencing results obtained by Addgene and the depositor sequence. If an Addgene verified sequence is not available, please contact before placing your order to request that our lab fully sequence the plasmid.
How to cite: pnEA-NpG-HsNot9_19-285_AF was a gift from Elisa Izaurralde (Addgene plasmid # 148733 ; http://n2t.net/addgene:148733 ; RRID:Addgene_148733)
