[The description below was written by a language model from this plasmid's Addgene catalogue record and pLannotate feature annotations shown in this document.]
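Description:
pnEA-NpG-HsNot9_19-285_AF is a 7,191 bp bacterial expression plasmid for producing a fragment of human CNOT9 (also called NOT9, CAF40, RCD1 or RQCD1), a subunit of the CCR4-NOT deadenylase complex. The catalogue lists the backbone as unknown, but the annotated features show a pBR322-derived, pET-like architecture. It carries a ColE1/pMB1-type origin together with the bom mobility region and the rop gene, which keeps copy number low, in agreement with the low-copy designation in the record. Selection is by ampicillin through the bla β-lactamase gene and its own promoter. Several disrupted fragments of the tetracycline efflux gene and its promoter flank the expression cassette and the lacI region; these appear to be non-functional remnants of the parental vector.

Expression is driven by a T7 promoter followed by a lac operator and the strong T7 gene 10 ribosome binding site. A plasmid-borne lacI gene supplies repressor, so transcription requires a host providing T7 RNA polymerase and is inducible with IPTG. The coding region begins with Schistosoma japonicum glutathione S-transferase, followed after a short linker by the CNOT9 segment, which according to the name spans residues 19–285 and which the depositor based on the NCBI reference transcript. The record does not say whether the linker contains a protease cleavage site. A short match to T7 gene 10 sequence lies just upstream of the T7 terminator and is probably vector-derived rather than a functional tag. The N-terminal GST fusion suits affinity purification and pull-down assays. The associated publication concerns the direct interaction of Drosophila Bag-of-marbles with CAF40 in the repression of mRNA targets.
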