Features (pLannotate 1.2.2; 20 found; start..end, strand, type, name):
    104..208     +  promoter       AmpR promoter: bla
    209..1069    +  CDS            AmpR: β-lactamase; bla; confers resistance to ampicillin, carbenicillin, and related antibiotics
   1240..1828    +  rep_origin     ori: high-copy-number ColE1/pMB1/pBR322/pUC origin of replication
   2014..2156    -  misc_feature   bom: basis of mobility region from pBR322
   2258..2449    -  CDS            rop: Rop protein, which maintains plasmids at low copy number; rop
   2466..2846    +  CDS            YPB1_ECOLX: Protein predicted: Swiss-Prot protein existence level 4. From Escherichia coli.
   3088..3712    -  CDS            TcR (fragment): tetracycline efflux protein; tet; confers resistance to tetracycline
   3727..3748    -  protein_bind   CAP binding site: CAP binding activates transcription in the presence of cAMP. E. coli catabolite activator protein
   3761..4843    -  CDS            lacI: lac repressor; lacI; The lac repressor binds to the lac operator to inhibit transcription in E. coli. This inhibition can be relieved by adding lactose or isopropyl-β-D-thiogalactopyranoside (IPTG).
   4844..4921    -  promoter       lacI promoter: lacI
   4929..5208    -  CDS            TcR (fragment): tetracycline efflux protein; tet; confers resistance to tetracycline
   5230..5248    +  promoter       T7 promoter: promoter for bacteriophage T7 RNA polymerase
   5249..5273    +  protein_bind   lac operator: The lac repressor binds to the lac operator to inhibit transcription in E. coli. This inhibition can be relieved by adding lactose or isopropyl-β-D-thiogalactopyranoside (IPTG). lac repressor encoded by lacI
   5288..5310    +  RBS            RBS: efficient ribosome binding site from bacteriophage T7 gene 10 (Olins and Rangwala, 1989)
   5323..5976    +  CDS            GST26_SCHJA: Experimental evidence at protein level: Swiss-Prot protein existence level 1. GST isoenzymes appear to play a central role in the parasite detoxification system. Other functions are also suspected including a role in increasing the solubility of haematin in the parasite gut. From Schistosoma japonicum (Blood fluke).
   6031..6834    +  CDS            CNOT9 (fragment): CNOT9_HUMAN - Also known as RCD1, RQCD1. Experimental evidence at protein level: Swiss-Prot protein existence level 1. Component of the CCR4-NOT complex which is one of the major cellular mRNA deadenylases and is linked to various cellular processes including bulk mRNA degradation, miRNA-mediated repression, translational repression during translational initiation and general transcription regulation. Additional complex functions may be a consequence of its influence on mRNA expression. Involved in down- regulation of MYB- and JUN-dependent transcription. May play a role in cell differentiatio
   6875..6924    +  CDS            SET1 (fragment): solubility-enhancement tag derived from T7 phage gene 10B
   6932..6979    +  terminator     T7 terminator: transcription terminator for bacteriophage T7 RNA polymerase
   7002..7106    -  CDS            TcR (fragment): tetracycline efflux protein; tet; confers resistance to tetracycline
   7154..7182    -  promoter       tet promoter: E. coli promoter for tetracycline efflux protein gene
>Addgene plasmid #148733 | pnEA-NpG-HsNot9_19-285_AF | depositor full sequence | sequence record 291181 | Full Sequence
TTCTTGAAGACGAAAGGGCCTCGTGATACGCCTATTTTTATAGGTTAATGTCATGATAATAATGGTTTCT
TAGACGTCAGGTGGCACTTTTCGGGGAAATGTGCGCGGAACCCCTATTTGTTTATTTTTCTAAATACATT
CAAATATGTATCCGCTCATGAGACAATAACCCTGATAAATGCTTCAATAATATTGAAAAAGGAAGAGTAT
GAGTATTCAACATTTCCGTGTCGCCCTTATTCCCTTTTTTGCGGCATTTTGCCTTCCTGTTTTTGCTCAC
CCAGAAACGCTGGTGAAAGTAAAAGATGCTGAAGATCAGTTGGGTGCACGAGTGGGTTACATCGAACTGG
ATCTCAACAGCGGTAAGATCCTTGAGAGTTTTCGCCCCGAAGAACGTTTTCCAATGATGAGCACTTTTAA
AGTTCTGCTATGTGGCGCGGTATTATCCCGTGTTGACGCCGGGCAAGAGCAACTCGGTCGCCGCATACAC
TATTCTCAGAATGACTTGGTTGAGTACTCACCAGTCACAGAAAAGCATCTTACGGATGGCATGACAGTAA
GAGAATTATGCAGTGCTGCCATAACCATGAGTGATAACACTGCGGCCAACTTACTTCTGACAACGATCGG
AGGACCGAAGGAGCTAACCGCTTTTTTGCACAACATGGGGGATCATGTAACTCGCCTTGATCGTTGGGAA
CCGGAGCTGAATGAAGCCATACCAAACGACGAGCGTGACACCACGATGCCTGCAGCAATGGCAACAACGT
TGCGCAAACTATTAACTGGCGAACTACTTACTCTAGCTTCCCGGCAACAATTAATAGACTGGATGGAGGC
GGATAAAGTTGCAGGACCACTTCTGCGCTCGGCCCTTCCGGCTGGCTGGTTTATTGCTGATAAATCTGGA
GCCGGTGAGCGTGGGTCTCGCGGTATCATTGCAGCACTGGGGCCAGATGGTAAGCCCTCCCGTATCGTAG
TTATCTACACGACGGGGAGTCAGGCAACTATGGATGAACGAAATAGACAGATCGCTGAGATAGGTGCCTC
ACTGATTAAGCATTGGTAACTGTCAGACCAAGTTTACTCATATATACTTTAGATTGATTTAAAACTTCAT
TTTTAATTTAAAAGGATCTAGGTGAAGATCCTTTTTGATAATCTCATGACCAAAATCCCTTAACGTGAGT
TTTCGTTCCACTGAGCGTCAGACCCCGTAGAAAAGATCAAAGGATCTTCTTGAGATCCTTTTTTTCTGCG
CGTAATCTGCTGCTTGCAAACAAAAAAACCACCGCTACCAGCGGTGGTTTGTTTGCCGGATCAAGAGCTA
CCAACTCTTTTTCCGAAGGTAACTGGCTTCAGCAGAGCGCAGATACCAAATACTGTCCTTCTAGTGTAGC
CGTAGTTAGGCCACCACTTCAAGAACTCTGTAGCACCGCCTACATACCTCGCTCTGCTAATCCTGTTACC
AGTGGCTGCTGCCAGTGGCGATAAGTCGTGTCTTACCGGGTTGGACTCAAGACGATAGTTACCGGATAAG
GCGCAGCGGTCGGGCTGAACGGGGGGTTCGTGCACACAGCCCAGCTTGGAGCGAACGACCTACACCGAAC
TGAGATACCTACAGCGTGAGCTATGAGAAAGCGCCACGCTTCCCGAAGGGAGAAAGGCGGACAGGTATCC
GGTAAGCGGCAGGGTCGGAACAGGAGAGCGCACGAGGGAGCTTCCAGGGGGAAACGCCTGGTATCTTTAT
AGTCCTGTCGGGTTTCGCCACCTCTGACTTGAGCGTCGATTTTTGTGATGCTCGTCAGGGGGGCGGAGCC
TATGGAAAAACGCCAGCAACGCGGCCTTTTTACGGTTCCTGGCCTTTTGCTGGCCTTTTGCTCACATGTT
CTTTCCTGCGTTATCCCCTGATTCTGTGGATAACCGTATTACCGCCTTTGAGTGAGCTGATACCGCTCGC
CGCAGCCGAACGACCGAGCGCAGCGAGTCAGTGAGCGAGGAAGCGGAAGAGCGCCTGATGCGGTATTTTC
TCCTTACGCATCTGTGCGGTATTTCACACCGCATATATGGTGCACTCTCAGTACAATCTGCTCTGATGCC
GCATAGTTAAGCCAGTATACACTCCGCTATCGCTACGTGACTGGGTCATGGCTGCGCCCCGACACCCGCC
AACACCCGCTGACGCGCCCTGACGGGCTTGTCTGCTCCCGGCATCCGCTTACAGACAAGCTGTGACCGTC
TCCGGGAGCTGCATGTGTCAGAGGTTTTCACCGTCATCACCGAAACGCGCGAGGCAGCTGCGGTAAAGCT
CATCAGCGTGGTCGTGAAGCGATTCACAGATGTCTGCCTGTTCATCCGCGTCCAGCTCGTTGAGTTTCTC
CAGAAGCGTTAATGTCTGGCTTCTGATAAAGCGGGCCATGTTAAGGGCGGTTTTTTCCTGTTTGGTCACT
GATGCCTCCGTGTAAGGGGGATTTCTGTTCATGGGGGTAATGATACCGATGAAACGAGAGAGGATGCTCA
CGATACGGGTTACTGATGATGAACATGCCCGGTTACTGGAACGTTGTGAGGGTAAACAACTGGCGGTATG
GATGCGGCGGGACCAGAGAAAAATCACTCAGGGTCAATGCCAGCGCTTCGTTAATACAGATGTAGGTGTT
CCACAGGGTAGCCAGCAGCATCCTGCGATGCAGATCCGGAACATAATGGTGCAGGGCGCTGACTTCCGCG
TTTCCAGACTTTACGAAACACGGAAACCGAAGACCATTCATGTTGTTGCTCAGGTCGCAGACGTTTTGCA
GCAGCAGTCGCTTCACGTTCGCTCGCGTATCGGTGATTCATTCTGCTAACCAGTAAGGCAACCCCGCCAG
CCTAGCCGGGTCCTCAACGACAGGAGCACGATCATGCGCACCCGTGGCCAGGACCCAACGCTGCCCGAGA
TGCGCCGCGTGCGGCTGCTGGAGATGGCGGACGCGATGGATATGTTCTGCCAAGGGTTGGTTTGCGCATT
CACAGTTCTCCGCAAGAATTGATTGGCTCCAATTCTTGGAGTGGTGAATCCGTTAGCGAGGTGCCGCCGG
CTTCCATTCAGGTCGAGGTGGCCCGGCTCCATGCACCGCGACGCAACGCGGGGAGGCAGACAAGGTATAG
GGCGGCGCCTACAATCCATGCCAACCCGTTCCATGTGCTCGCCGAGGCGGCATAAATCGCCGTGACGATC
AGCGGTCCAGTGATCGAAGTTAGGCTGGTAAGAGCCGCGAGCGATCCTTGAAGCTGTCCCTGATGGTCGT
CATCTACCTGCCTGGACAGCATGGCCTGCAACGCGGGCATCCCGATGCCGCCGGAAGCGAGAAGAATCAT
AATGGGGAAGGCCATCCAGCCTCGCGTCGCGAACGCCAGCAAGACGTAGCCCAGCGCGTCGGCCGCCATG
CCGGCGATAATGGCCTGCTTCTCGCCGAAACGTTTGGTGGCGGGACCAGTGACGAAGGCTTGAGCGAGGG
CGTGCAAGATTCCGAATACCGCAAGCGACAGGCCGATCATCGTCGCGCTCCAGCGAAAGCGGTCCTCGCC
GAAAATGACCCAGAGCGCTGCCGGCACCTGTCCTACGAGTTGCATGATAAAGAAGACAGTCATAAGTGCG
GCGACGATAGTCATGCCCCGCGCCCACCGGAAGGAGCTGACTGGGTTGAAGGCTCTCAAGGGCATCGGTC
GAGATCCCGGTGCCTAATGAGTGAGCTAACTTACATTAATTGCGTTGCGCTCACTGCCCGCTTTCCAGTC
GGGAAACCTGTCGTGCCAGCTGCATTAATGAATCGGCCAACGCGCGGGGAGAGGCGGTTTGCGTATTGGG
CGCCAGGGTGGTTTTTCTTTTCACCAGTGAGACGGGCAACAGCTGATTGCCCTTCACCGCCTGGCCCTGA
GAGAGTTGCAGCAAGCGGTCCACGCTGGTTTGCCCCAGCAGGCGAAAATCCTGTTTGATGGTGGTTAACG
GCGGGATATAACATGAGCTGTCTTCGGTATCGTCGTATCCCACTACCGAGATATCCGCACCAACGCGCAG
CCCGGACTCGGTAATGGCGCGCATTGCGCCCAGCGCCATCTGATCGTTGGCAACCAGCATCGCAGTGGGA
ACGATGCCCTCATTCAGCATTTGCATGGTTTGTTGAAAACCGGACATGGCACTCCAGTCGCCTTCCCGTT
CCGCTATCGGCTGAATTTGATTGCGAGTGAGATATTTATGCCAGCCAGCCAGACGCAGACGCGCCGAGAC
AGAACTTAATGGGCCCGCTAACAGCGCGATTTGCTGGTGACCCAATGCGACCAGATGCTCCACGCCCAGT
CGCGTACCGTCTTCATGGGAGAAAATAATACTGTTGATGGGTGTCTGGTCAGAGACATCAAGAAATAACG
CCGGAACATTAGTGCAGGCAGCTTCCACAGCAATGGCATCCTGGTCATCCAGCGGATAGTTAATGATCAG
CCCACTGACGCGTTGCGCGAGAAGATTGTGCACCGCCGCTTTACAGGCTTCGACGCCGCTTCGTTCTACC
ATCGACACCACCACGCTGGCACCCAGTTGATCGGCGCGAGATTTAATCGCCGCGACAATTTGCGACGGCG
CGTGCAGGGCCAGACTGGAGGTGGCAACGCCAATCAGCAACGACTGTTTGCCCGCCAGTTGTTGTGCCAC
GCGGTTGGGAATGTAATTCAGCTCCGCCATCGCCGCTTCCACTTTTTCCCGCGTTTTCGCAGAAACGTGG
CTGGCCTGGTTCACCACGCGGGAAACGGTCTGATAAGAGACACCGGCATACTCTGCGACATCGTATAACG
TTACTGGTTTCACATTCACCACCCTGAATTGACTCTCTTCCGGGCGCTATCATGCCATACCGCGAAAGGT
TTTGCGCCATTCGATGGTGTCCGGGATCTCGACGCTCTCCCTTATGCGACTCCTGCATTAGGAAGCAGCC
CAGTAGTAGGTTGAGGCCGTTGAGCACCGCCGCCGCAAGGAATGGTGCATGCAAGGAGATGGCGCCCAAC
AGTCCCCCGGCCACGGGGCCTGCCACCATACCCACGCCGAAACAAGCGCTCATGAGCCCGAAGTGGCGAG
CCCGATCTTCCCCATCGGTGATGTCGGCGATATAGGCGCCAGCAACCGCACCTGTGGCGCCGGTGATGCC
GGCCACGATGCGTCCGGCGTAGAGGATCGAGATCTCGATCCCGCGAAATTAATACGACTCACTATAGGGG
AATTGTGAGCGGATAACAATTCCCCACTAGTAATAATTTTGTTTAACTTTAAGAAGGAGATATACCATGG
GCATGTCCCCTATACTAGGTTATTGGAAAATTAAGGGCCTTGTGCAACCCACTCGACTTCTTTTGGAATA
TCTTGAAGAAAAATATGAAGAGCATTTGTATGAGCGCGATGAAGGTGATAAATGGCGAAACAAAAAGTTT
GAATTGGGTTTGGAGTTTCCCAATCTTCCTTATTATATTGATGGTGATGTTAAATTAACACAGTCTATGG
CCATCATACGTTATATAGCTGACAAGCACAACATGTTGGGTGGTTGTCCAAAAGAGCGTGCAGAGATTTC
AATGCTTGAAGGAGCGGTTTTGGATATTAGATACGGTGTTTCGAGAATTGCATATAGTAAAGACTTTGAA
ACTCTCAAAGTTGATTTTCTTAGCAAGCTACCTGAAATGCTGAAAATGTTCGAAGATCGTTTATGTCATA
AAACATATTTAAATGGTGATCATGTAACCCATCCTGACTTCATGTTGTATGACGCTCTTGATGTTGTTTT
ATACATGGACCCAATGTGCCTGGATGCGTTCCCAAAATTAGTTTGTTTTAAAAAACGTATTGAAGCTATC
CCACAAATTGATAAGTACTTGAAATCCAGCAAGTATATAGCATGGCCTTTGCAGGGCTGGCAAGCCACGT
TTGGTGGTGGCGACCATCCGCCAAAATCGGATGGTACCGGCAGCGGCCTGGAAGTTCTGTTCCAGGGGCC
CCATATGCTCGAGAGAGAAAAGATCTATCAGTGGATCAATGAGCTGTCCAGTCCTGAGACTAGGGAAAAT
GCTTTGCTGGAGCTAAGTAAGAAGCGAGAATCTGTTCCTGACCTTGCACCCATGCTGTGGCATTCATTTG
GTACTATTGCAGCACTTTTACAGGAAATTGTAAATATTTATCCATCTATCAACCCACCCACCTTGACAGC
ACACCAGTCTAACAGAGTTTGCAATGCTCTGGCATTACTGCAATGTGTAGCATCACATCCAGAAACCAGG
TCAGCGTTTCTCGCAGCACACATCCCACTTTTTTTGTACCCCTTTTTGCACACTGTCAGCAAAACACGTC
CCTTTGAGTATCTCCGGCTCACCAGCCTTGGAGTTATTGGGGCCCTGGTGAAAACAGATGAACAAGAAGT
AATCAACTTTTTATTAACAACAGAAATTATCCCTTTATGTTTGCGAATTATGGAATCTGGAAGTGAACTT
TCTAAAACAGTTGCCACATTCATCCTCCAGAAGATCTTGTTAGATGACACTGGTTTGGCTTATATATGTC
AGACGTATGAGCGTTTCTCCCATGTTGCCATGATCTTGGGTAAGATGGTCCTGCAGCTATCCAAAGAGCC
TTCTGCCCGTCTGCTGAAGCATGTAGTGAGATGTTACCTTCGACTTTCAGATAACCCCAGGGCACGTGAA
GCACTCAGACAGTGCCTCCCTGACCAGCTGAAAGACACAACCTTCGCCCAGGTGCTAAAAGATGACACCA
CCACGAAACGCTGGCTTGCACAACTGGTGAAGAACCTGCAAGAGTAAGGATCCTAATAGTCTAGAGCTAG
CCCTAGGAGATCCGGCTGCTAACAAAGCCCGAAAGGAAGCTGAGTTGGCTGCTGCCACCGCTGAGCAATA
ACTAGCATAACCCCTTGGGGCCTCTAAACGGGTCTTGAGGGGTTTTTTGCTGAAAGGAGGAACTATATCC
GGATATCCCGCAAGAGGCCCGGCAGTACCGGCATAACCAAGCCTATGCCTACAGCATCCAGGGTGACGGT
GCCGAGGATGACGATGAGCGCATTGTTAGATTTCATACACGGTGCCTGACTGCGTTAGCAATTTAACTGT
GATAAACTACCGCATTAAAGCTTATCGATGATAAGCTGTCAAACATGAGAA
